>Addgene plasmid #34552 | pTSK450 | depositor full sequence | sequence record 41124 | pTSK450 sequence 6788 bps
CCGGGCCCCCCCTCGAGGTCGACGGTATCGATATCTTCGGATGCAAGGGTTCGAATCCCTTAGCTCTCAT
TATTTTTTGCTTTTTCTCTTGAGGTCACATGATCGCAAAATGGCAAATGGCACGTGAAGCTGTCGATATT
GGGGAACTGTGGTGGTTGGCAAATGACTAATTAAGTTAGTCAAGGCGCCATCCTCATGAAAACTGTGTAA
CATAATAACCGAAGTGTCGAAAAGGTGGCACCTTGTCCAATTGAACACGCTCGATGAAAAAAATAAGATA
TATATAAGGTTAAGTAAAGCGTCTGTTAGAAAGGAAGTTTTTCCTTTTTCTTGCTCTCTTGTCTTTTCAT
CTACTATTTCCTTCGTGTAATACAGGGTCGTCAGATACATAGATACAATTCTATTACCCCCATCCATACA
GGATCCCGAATGGCTTCTAACTTTACTCAGTTCGTTCTCGTCGACAATGGCGGAACTGGCGACGTGACTG
TCGCCCCAAGCAACTTCGCTAACGGGATCGCTGAATGGATCAGCTCTAACTCGCGTTCACAGGCTTACAA
AGTAACCTGTAGCGTTCGTCAGAGCTCTGCGCAGAATCGCAAATACACCATCAAAGTCGAGGTGCCTAAA
GGCGCCTGGCGTTCGTACTTAAATATGGAACTAACCATTCCAATTTTCGCCACGAATTCCGACTGCGAGC
TTATTGTTAAGGCAATGCAAGGTCTCCTAAAAGATGGAAACCCGATTCCCTCAGCAATCGCAGCAAACTC
CGGCATCTACGATGAGCTGTACAAGCCAAAAAAGAAGAGAAAGGTAGCGGCCGCCGCTGCTGCCGCTGCA
GCTGCTGCAGCTGCGATGGTGAGCAAGGGCGAGGAGGATAACATGGCCATCATCAAGGAGTTCATGCGCT
TCAAGGTGCACATGGAGGGCTCCGTGAACGGCCACGAGTTCGAGATCGAGGGCGAGGGCGAGGGCCGCCC
CTACGAGGGCACCCAGACCGCCAAGCTGAAGGTGACCAAGGGTGGCCCCCTGCCCTTCGCCTGGGACATC
CTGTCCCCTCAGTTCATGTACGGCTCCAAGGCCTACGTGAAGCACCCCGCCGACATCCCCGACTACTTGA
AGCTGTCCTTCCCCGAGGGCTTCAAGTGGGAGCGCGTGATGAACTTCGAGGACGGCGGCGTGGTGACCGT
GACCCAGGACTCCTCCCTGCAGGACGGCGAGTTCATCTACAAGGTGAAGCTGCGCGGCACCAACTTCCCC
TCCGACGGCCCCGTAATGCAGAAGAAGACCATGGGCTGGGAGGCCTCCTCCGAGCGGATGTACCCCGAGG
ACGGCGCCCTGAAGGGCGAGATCAAGCAGAGGCTGAAGCTGAAGGACGGCGGCCACTACGACGCTGAGGT
CAAGACCACCTACAAGGCCAAGAAGCCCGTGCAGCTGCCCGGCGCCTACAACGTCAACATCAAGTTGGAC
ATCACCTCCCACAACGAGGACTACACCATCGTGGAACAGTACGAACGCGCCGAGGGCCGCCACTCCACCG
GCGGCATGGACGAGCTGTACAAGTAACCGCGGATGTCTGTTATTAATTTCACAGGTAGTTCTGGTCCATT
GGTGAAAGTTTGCGGCTTGCAGAGCACAGAGGCCGCAGAATGTGCTCTAGATTCCGATGCTGACTTGCTG
GGTATTATATGTGTGCCCAATAGAAAGAGAACAATTGACCCGGTTATTGCAAGGAAAATTTCAAGTCTTG
TAAAAGCATATAAAAATAGTTAAGGCACTCCGAAATACTTGGTTGGCGTGTTTCGTAATCAACCTAAGGA
GGATGTTTTGGCTCTGGTCAATGATTACGGCATTGATATCGTCCAACTGCATGGAGATGAGTCGTGGCAA
GAATACCAAGAGTTCCTCGGTTTGCCAGTTATTAAAAGACTCGTATTTCCAAAAGACTGCAACATACTAC
TCAGTGCAGCTTCACAGAAACCTCATTCGTTTATTCCCTTGTTTGATTCAGAAGCAGGTGGGACAGGTGA
ACTTTTGGATTGGAACTCGATTTCTGACTGGGTTGGAAGGCAAGAGAGCCCCGAAAGCTTACATTTTATG
TTAGCTGGTGGACTGACGCCAGAAAATGTTGGTGATGCGCTTAGATTAAATGGCGTTATTGGTGTTGATG
TAAGCGGAGGTGTGGAGACAAATGGTGTAAAAGACTCTAACAAAATAGCAAATTTCGTCAAAAATGCTAA
GAAATAGGTTATTACTGAGTAGTATTTATTTAAGTATTGTTTGTGCACTTGCCTGCAGGCCTTTTGAAAA
GCAAGCATAAAAGATCTAAACATAAAATCTGTAAAATAACAAGATGTAAAGATAATGCTAAATCATTTGG
CTTTTTGATTGATTGTACAGGAAAATATACATCGCAGGGGGTTGACTTTTACCATTTCACCGCGAGCTCC
AATTCGCCCTATAGTGAGTCGTATTACAATTCACTGGCCGTCGTTTTACAACGTCGTGACTGGGAAAACC
CTGGCGTTACCCAACTTAATCGCCTTGCAGCACATCCCCCCTTCGCCAGCTGGCGTAATAGCGAAGAGGC
CCGCACCGATCGCCCTTCCCAACAGTTGCGCAGCCTGAATGGCGAATGGCGCG
[124 nt withheld, positions 2644-2767]
C
[91 nt withheld, positions 2769-2859]
A
[49 nt withheld, positions 2861-2909]
CCTTTGACGTTGGAGTCCACGTTCTTT
[37 nt withheld, positions 2937-2973]
ACCCTATCTCGGTCTATTCTTTTGATTTATAAGGGATTTTGCCGATTTCGGCCTATTGGTTAAAAAATGA
GCTGATTTAACAAAAATTTAACGCGAATTTTAACAAAATATTAACGTTTACAATTTCCTGATGCGGTATT
TTCTCCTTACGCATCTGTGCGGTATTTCACACCGCATATGATCCGTCGAGTTCAAGAGAAAAAAAAAGAA
AAAGCAAAAAGAAAAAAGGAAAGCGCGCCTCGTTCAGAATGACACGTATAGAATGATGCATTACCTTGTC
ATCTTCAGTATCATACTGTTCGTATACATACTTACTGACATTCATAGGTATACATATATACACATGTATA
TATATCGTATGCTGCAGCTTTAAATAATCGGTGTCACTACATAAGAACACCTTTGGTGGAGGGAACATCG
TTGGTACCATTGGGCGAGGTGGCTTCTCTTATGGCAACCGCAAGAGCCTTGAACGCACTCTCACTACGGT
GATGATCATTCTTGCCTCGCAGACAATCAACGTGGAGGGTAATTCTGCTAGCCTCTGCAAAGCTTTCAAG
AAAATGCGGGATCATCTCGCAAGAGAGATCTCCTACTTTCTCCCTTTGCAAACCAAGTTCGACAACTGCG
TACGGCCTGTTCGAAAGATCTACCACCGCTCTGGAAAGTGCCTCATCCAAAGGCGCAAATCCTGATCCAA
ACCTTTTTACTCCACGCGCCAGTAGGGCCTCTTTAAAAGCTTGACCGAGAGCAATCCCGCAGTCTTCAGT
GGTGTGATGGTCGTCTATGTGTAAGTCACCAATGCACTCAACGATTAGCGACCAGCCGGAATGCTTGGCC
AGAGCATGTATCATATGGTCCAGAAACCCTATACCTGTGTGGACGTTAATCACTTGCGATTGTGTGGCCT
GTTCTGCTACTGCTTCTGCCTCTTTTTCTGGGAAGATCGAGTGCTCTATCGCTAGGGGACCACCCTTTAA
AGAGATCGCAATCTGAATCTTGGTTTCATTTGTAATACGCTTTACTAGGGCTTTCTGCTCTGTCATCTTT
GCCTTCGTTTATCTTGCCTGCTCATTTTTTAGTATATTCTTCGAAGAAATCACATTACTTTATATAATGT
ATAATTCATTATGTGATAATGCCAATCGCTAAGAAAAAAAAAGAGTCATCCGCTAGGTGGAAAAAAAAAA
ATGAAAATCATTACCGAGGCATAAAAAAATATAGAGTGTACTAGAGGAGGCCAAGAGTAATAGAAAAAGA
AAATTGCGGGAAAGGACTGTGTTATGACTTCCCTGACTAATGCCGTGTTCAAACGATACCTGGCAGTGAC
TCCTAGCGCTCACCAAGCTCTTAAAACGGAATTATGGTGCACTCTCAGTACAATCTGCTCTGATGCCGCA
TAGTTAAGCCAGCCCCGACACCCGCCAACACCCGCTGACGCGCCCTGACGGGCTTGTCTGCTCCCGGCAT
CCGCTTACAGACAAGCTGTGACCGTCTCCGGGAGCTGCATGTGTCAGAGGTTTTCACCGTCATCACCGAA
ACGCGCGAGACGAAAGGGCCTCGTGATACGCCTATTTTTATAGGTTAATGTCATGATAATAAGACGTCAG
GTGGCACTTTTCGGGGAAATGTGCGCGGAACCCCTATTTGTTTATTTTTCTAAATACATTCAAATATGTA
TCCGCTCATGAGACAATAACCCTGATAAATGCTTCAATAATATTGAAAAAGGAAGAGTATGAGTATTCAA
CATTTCCGTGTCGCCCTTATTCCCTTTTTTGCGGCATTTTGCCTTCCTGTTTTTGCTCACCCAGAAACGC
TGGTGAAAGTAAAAGATGCTGAAGATCAGTTGGGTGCACGAGTGGGTTACATCGAACTGGATCTCAACAG
CGGTAAGATCCTTGAGAGTTTTCGCCCCGAAGAACGTTTTCCAATGATGAGCACTTTTAAAGTTCTGCTA
TGTGGCGCGGTATTATCCCGTATTGACGCCGGGCAAGAGCAACTCGGTCGCCGCATACACTATTCTCAGA
ATGACTTGGTTGAGTACTCACCAGTCACAGAAAAGCATCTTACGGATGGCATGACAGTAAGAGAATTATG
CAGTGCTGCCATAACCATGAGTGATAACACTGCGGCCAACTTACTTCTGACAACGATCGGAGGACCGAAG
GAGCTAACCGCTTTTTTTCACAACATGGGGGATCATGTAACTCGCCTTGATCGTTGGGAACCGGAGCTGA
ATGAAGCCATACCAAACGACGAGCGTGACACCACGATGCCTGTAGCAATGGCAACAACGTTGCGCAAACT
ATTAACTGGCGAACTACTTACTCTAGCTTCCCGGCAACAATTAATAGACTGGATGGAGGCGGATAAAGTT
GCAGGACCACTTCTGCGCTCGGCCCTTCCGGCTGGCTGGTTTATTGCTGATAAATCTGGAGCCGGTGAGC
GTGGGTCTCGCGGTATCATTGCAGCACTGGGGCCAGATGGTAAGCCCTCCCGTATCGTAGTTATCTACAC
GACGGGCAGTCAGGCAACTATGGATGAACGAAATAGACAGATCGCTGAGATAGGTGCCTCACTGATTAAG
CATTGGTAACTGTCAGACCAAGTTTACTCATATATACTTTAGATTGATTTAAAACTTCATTTTTAATTTA
AAAGGATCTAGGTGAAGATCCTTTTTGATAATCTCATGACCAAAATCCCTTAACGTGAGTTTTCGTTCCA
CTGAGCGTCAGACCCCGTAGAAAAGATCAAAGGATCTTCTTGAGATCCTTTTTTTCTGCGCGTAATCTGC
TGCTTGCAAACAAAAAAACCACCGCTACCAGCGGTGGTTTGTTTGCCGGATCAAGAGCTACCAACTCTTT
TTCCGAAGGTAACTGGCTTCAGCAGAGCGCAGATACCAAATACTGTCCTTCTAGTGTAGCCGTAGTTAGG
CCACCACTTCAAGAACTCTGTAGCACCGCCTACATACCTCGCTCTGCTAATCCTGTTACCAGTGGCTGCT
GCCAGTGGCGATAAGTCGTGTCTTACCGGGTTGGACTCAAGACGATAGTTACCGGATAAGGCGCAGCGGT
CGGGCTGAACGGGGGGTTCGTGCACACAGCCCAGCTTGGAGCGAACGACCTACACCGAACTGAGATACCT
ACAGCGTGAGCATTGAGAAAGCGCCACGCTTCCCGAAGGGAGAAAGGCGGACAGGTATCCGGTAAGCGGC
AGGGTCGGAACAGGAGAGCGCACGAGGGAGCTTCCAGGGGGGAACGCCTGGTATCTTTATAGTCCTGTCG
GGTTTCGCCACCTCTGACTTGAGCGTCGATTTTTGTGATGCTCGTCAGGGGGGCCGAGCCTATGGAAAAA
CGCCAGCAACGCGGCCTTTTTACGGTTCCTGGCCTTTTGCTGGCCTTTTGCTCACATGTTCTTTCCTGCG
TTATCCCCTGATTCTGTGGATAACCGTATTACCGCCTTTGAGTGAGCTGATACCGCTCGCCGCAGCCGAA
CGACCGAGCGCAGCGAGTCAGTGAGCGAGGAAGCGGAAGAGCGCCCAATACGCAAACCGCCTCTCCCCGC
GCGTTGGCCGATTCATTAATGCAGCTGGCACGACAGGTTTCCCGACTGGAAAGCGGGCAGTGAGCGCAAC
GCAATTAATGTGAGTTACCTCACTCATTAGGCACCCCAGGCTTTACACTTTATGCTTCCGGCTCCTATGT
TGTGTGGAATTGTGAGCGGATAACAATTTCACACAGGAAACAGCTATGACCATGATTACGCCAAGCTCGG
AATTAACCCTCACTAAAGGGAACAAAAGCTGGGTA
Features (pLannotate 1.2.2; 25 found; start..end, strand, type, name):
     70..420     +  promoter       MET17 promoter: S. cerevisiae MET17; expression is repressed by methionine; MET15; MET25
    430..780     +  CDS            CAPSD_BPMS2 (fragment): Experimental evidence at protein level: Swiss-Prot protein existence level 1. Acts as a translational repressor of viral replicase synthesis late in infection. This latter function is the result of capsid protein interaction with an RNA hairpin which contains the replicase ribosome-binding site. From Escherichia phage MS2 (Bacteriophage MS2).
    796..816     +  CDS            SV40 NLS: nuclear localization signal of SV40 (simian virus 40) large T antigen
    839..856     -  CDS            MeCP2 (fragment): transcriptional repression domain from rat methyl-CpG-binding protein 2 (Nan et al., 1997; Yeo et al., 2018)
    856..1563    +  CDS            mCherry: mCherry is a basic (constitutively fluorescent) red fluorescent protein published in 2004, derived from Discosoma sp.. It is reported to be a very rapidly-maturing monomer with low acid sensitivity.
   1573..2247    +  CDS            TRP1: phosphoribosylanthranilate isomerase, required for tryptophan biosynthesis; S. cerevisiae TRP1; yeast auxotrophic marker
   2458..2476    -  promoter       T7 promoter: promoter for bacteriophage T7 RNA polymerase
   2479..2636    +  CDS            lacZα (fragment): LacZα fragment of β-galactosidase; lacZ fragment
   2644..3099    +  rep_origin     f1 ori (sequence partly withheld): f1 bacteriophage origin of replication; arrow indicates direction of (+) strand synthesis
   3100..3153    -  misc_feature   bom (fragment): basis of mobility region from pBR322
   3110..3403    -  CDS            YO201_YEAST (fragment): Protein uncertain: Swiss-Prot protein existence level 5. From Saccharomyces cerevisiae (strain ATCC 204508 / S288c) (Baker's yeast).
   3360..4019    -  CDS            HIS3: imidazoleglycerol-phosphate dehydratase, required for histidine biosynthesis; S. cerevisiae HIS3; yeast auxotrophic marker
   4020..4207    -  promoter       HIS3 promoter: S. cerevisiae HIS3
   4257..4331    +  CDS            MRM1 (fragment): MRM1_YEAST - Also known as PET56 From Saccharomyces cerevisiae (strain ATCC 204508 / S288c) (Baker's yeast).
   4336..4385    -  misc_feature   bom (fragment): basis of mobility region from pBR322
   4487..4522    -  CDS            rop (fragment): Rop protein, which maintains plasmids at low copy number; rop
   4607..4711    +  promoter       AmpR promoter: bla
   4712..5572    +  CDS            AmpR: β-lactamase; bla; confers resistance to ampicillin, carbenicillin, and related antibiotics
   5743..6331    +  rep_origin     ori: high-copy-number ColE1/pMB1/pBR322/pUC origin of replication
   6514..6606    +  CDS            lacI (fragment): lac repressor; lacI; The lac repressor binds to the lac operator to inhibit transcription in E. coli. This inhibition can be relieved by adding lactose or isopropyl-β-D-thiogalactopyranoside (IPTG).
   6619..6640    +  protein_bind   CAP binding site: CAP binding activates transcription in the presence of cAMP. E. coli catabolite activator protein
   6655..6685    +  promoter       lac promoter: promoter for the E. coli lac operon
   6693..6709    +  protein_bind   lac operator: The lac repressor binds to the lac operator to inhibit transcription in E. coli. This inhibition can be relieved by adding lactose or isopropyl-β-D-thiogalactopyranoside (IPTG). lac repressor encoded by lacI
   6754..6772    +  promoter       T3 promoter: promoter for bacteriophage T3 RNA polymerase
   6785..33      -  misc_feature   MCS (fragment) (across the origin): pBluescript multiple cloning site
