[The description below was written by a language model from this plasmid's Addgene catalogue record and pLannotate feature annotations shown in this document.]
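Description:
pTSK450 is a 6,788-bp yeast expression plasmid built on the pTSK368 backbone, which from its annotated parts is a pBluescript-type shuttle vector carrying a lac promoter/operator with a lacZα fragment, flanking T3 and T7 promoters, an f1 origin and remnants of a multiple cloning site. In E. coli it is maintained at high copy through a ColE1/pUC-type origin and selected with ampicillin via the β-lactamase gene. For yeast, the record lists two auxotrophic markers, HIS3 (with its own promoter) and TRP1. No yeast replication origin (2μ or CEN/ARS) appears in the feature table. This would be consistent with an integrating design, but the record does not state how the plasmid is maintained in yeast.

The payload is a fusion of the bacteriophage MS2 coat protein to the SV40 large T antigen nuclear localization signal and, at the C terminus, the monomeric red fluorescent protein mCherry. Expression is driven by the S. cerevisiae MET25 (MET17) promoter, which is repressed by methionine, so levels of the fusion can be tuned through the methionine content of the medium. The TRP1 coding sequence sits immediately downstream of mCherry, and no separate promoter is annotated for it. A very short MeCP2 match between the NLS and mCherry is most likely a spurious hit in linker sequence.

MS2 coat protein binds a specific RNA hairpin with high affinity, so this kind of fusion is typically used to label transcripts engineered to carry MS2 stem-loop repeats. The NLS concentrates unbound protein in the nucleus, which favours detection of nascent or nuclear RNA in live yeast cells. The record itself does not spell out the intended application.
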