Addgene plasmid #34552: pTSK450
Depositing lab: James McNally. Depositing organization: National Cancer Institute (NCI).
Backbone
  Vector backbone: pTSK368
  Backbone manufacturer: T.S Karpova
  Vector type: Yeast Expression
  Selectable markers: TRP1, HIS3
Growth in bacteria
  Bacterial resistance: Ampicillin, 100 μg/mL
  Growth temperature: 37°C
  Growth strain: DH5alpha
  Copy number: High Copy
Gene/Insert
  Gene/Insert name: MS2-CP-NLS
  Promoter: Met25
  Tag / fusion protein: mCherry (C terminal on insert)
  Cloning method: Restriction Enzyme; 5′ cloning site None (unknown if destroyed); 3′ cloning site None (unknown if destroyed)
  Sequencing primers: 5′ M13_puc_Rev; 3′ M13_puc_Fwd
Resource information
  A portion of this plasmid was derived from a plasmid made by: MS2-CP-NLS obtained from R. Singer, Albert Einstein School of Medicine
Terms and licenses: Academic/Nonprofit Terms; Industry Terms: Not Available to Industry
How to cite: pTSK450 was a gift from James McNally (Addgene plasmid # 34552 ; http://n2t.net/addgene:34552 ; RRID:Addgene_34552)
