>Addgene plasmid #34552 | pTSK450 | addgene partial sequence | sequence record 42668 | mCherry-R 5'-TTGGTCACCTTCAGCTTGG-3'
CCTCGCCCTCGCCCTCGATCTCGAACTCGTGGCCGTTCACGGAGCCCTCCATGTGCACCTTGAAGCGCAT
GAACTCCTTGATGATGGCCATGTTATCCTCCTCGCCCTTGCTCACCATCGCAGCTGCAGCAGCTGCAGCG
GCAGCAGCGGCGGCCGCTACCTTTCTCTTCTTTTTTGGCTTGTACAGCTCATCGTAGATGCCGGAGTTTG
CTGCGATTGCTGAGGGAATCGGGTTTCCATCTTTTAGGAGACCTTGCATTGCCTTAACAATAAGCTCGCA
GTCGGAATTCGTGGCGAAAATTGGAATGGTTAGTTCCATATTTAAGTACGAACGCCAGGCGCCTTTAGGC
ACCTCGACTTTGATGGTGTATTTGCGATTCTGCGCAGAGCTCTGACGAACGCTACAGGTTACTTTGTAAG
CCTGTGAACGCGAGTTAGAGCTGATCCATTCAGCGATCCCGTTAGCGAAGTTGCTTGGGGCGACAGTCAC
GTCGCCAGTTCCGCCATTGTCGACGAGAACGAACTGAGTAAAGTTAGAAGCCATTCGGGATCCTGTATGG
ATGGGGGTAATAGAATTGTATCTATGTATCTGACGACCCTGTATTACACGAAGGAAATAGTAGATGAAAA
GACAAGAGAGCAAGAAAAAGGAAAAACTTCCTTTCTAACAGACGCTTTACTTAACCTTATATATATCTTA
TTTTTTTCATCGAGCGTGTTCAATTGGACAAGGTGCCACCTTTTCGACACTTCGGTTATTATGTTACACA
GTTTTCATGAGGATGGCGCCTTGACTAACTTAATTAGTCATTTGCCAACCACCACAGTTCCCCAATATCG
ACAGCTTCACGTGCCATTTGCC
